>Addgene plasmid #109759 | p3E-Rab41 | depositor full sequence | sequence record 206696 | Full Sequence
CTTTCCTGCGTTATCCCCTGATTCTGTGGATAACCGTATTACCGCCTTTGAGTGAGCTGATACCGCTCGC
CGCAGCCGAACGACCGAGCGCAGCGAGTCAGTGAGCGAGGAAGCGGAAGAGCGCCCAATACGCAAACCGC
CTCTCCCCGCGCGTTGGCCGATTCATTAATGCAGCTGGCACGACAGGTTTCCCGACTGGAAAGCGGGCAG
TGAGCGCAACGCAATTAATACGCGTACCGCTAGCCAGGAAGAGTTTGTAGAAACGCAAAAAGGCCATCCG
TCAGGATGGCCTTCTGCTTAGTTTGATGCCTGGCAGTTTATGGCGGGCGTCCTGCCCGCCACCCTCCGGG
CCGTTGCTTCACAACGTTCAAATCCGCTCCCGGCGGATTTGTCCTACTCAGGAGAGCGTTCACCGACAAA
CAACAGATAAAACGAAAGGCCCAGTCTTCCGACTGAGCCTTTCGTTTTATTTGATGCCTGGCAGTTCCCT
ACTCTCGCGTTAACGCTAGCATGGATGTTTTCCCAGTCACGACGTTGTAAAACGACGGCCAGTCTTAAGC
TCGGGCCCTGCAGCTCTAGAGCTCGAATTCTACAGGTCACTAATACCATCTAAGTAGTTGATTCATAGTG
ACTGCATATGTTGTGTTTTACAGTATTATGTAGTCTGTTTTTTATGCAAAATCTAATTTAATATATTGAT
ATTTATATCATTTTACGTTTCTCGTTCAACTTTCTTGTACAAAGTGGTGTCCACTACGACCGGTGGCGGA
GAGTTCGGCGACCCTCTGCGGAAATTTAAGCTGGTTTTCCTGGGCGAGCAAAGCGTGGGCAAAACTTCAC
TTATCACCAGGTTTATGTATGACAGCTTTGATAATACTTATCAGGCAACTATTGGTATAGACTTTCTGTC
AAAAACCATGTACCTGGAAGATCGCACGGTTCGGCTCCAGCTGTGGGACACTGCAGGGCAGGAGCGCTTC
CGCAGCCTCATTCCCAGCTACATCCGAGACTCCACTATTGCTGTGGTGGTCTATGACATCACCAATCTTA
ACTCTTTCCAGCAAACCTCAAAGTGGATAGATGATGTCAGAACAGAGAGAGGAAGCGATGTTATTATCAT
GTTGGTTGGCAACAAGACAGACCTGGGTGATAAAAGGCAAGTGTCAGTAGAGGCAGCAGAGAAAAAAGCT
CGGGAACTGGGGGTGATGTACATAGAGACCAGCGCCAAAGCTGGCTATAACGTCAAACAGCTGTTTCGTC
GTGTTGCTGCTGCTTTGCCTGGAATGGATAGTACACCAGAGAAGAGCAAAGAGGACATGATCGACATCAA
ACTGGAGAAGCCTCCGGAGTTGCCCGTTACCGAAAGCAGCTGCTCGTGCTAGCAACTTTATTATACAAAG
TTGGCATTATAAAAAAGCATTGCTTATCAATTTGTTGCAACGAACAGGTCACTATCAGTCAAAATAAAAT
CATTATTTGGAGCTCCATGGTAGCGTTAACGCGGCCGCGATATCCCCTATAGTGAGTCGTATTACATGGT
CATAGCTGTTTCCTGGCAGCTCTGGCCCGTGTCTCAAAATCTCTGATGTTACATTGCACAAGATAAAAAT
ATATCATCATGAACAATAAAACTGTCTGCTTACATAAACAGTAATACAAGGGGTGTTATGAGCCATATTC
AACGGGAAACGTCGAGGCCGCGATTAAATTCCAACATGGATGCTGATTTATATGGGTATAAATGGGCTCG
CGATAATGTCGGGCAATCAGGTGCGACAATCTATCGCTTGTATGGGAAGCCCGATGCGCCAGAGTTGTTT
CTGAAACATGGCAAAGGTAGCGTTGCCAATGATGTTACAGATGAGATGGTCAGACTAAACTGGCTGACGG
AATTTATGCCTCTTCCGACCATCAAGCATTTTATCCGTACTCCTGATGATGCATGGTTACTCACCACTGC
GATCCCCGGAAAAACAGCATTCCAGGTATTAGAAGAATATCCTGATTCAGGTGAAAATATTGTTGATGCG
CTGGCAGTGTTCCTGCGCCGGTTGCATTCGATTCCTGTTTGTAATTGTCCTTTTAACAGCGATCGCGTAT
TTCGTCTCGCTCAGGCGCAATCACGAATGAATAACGGTTTGGTTGATGCGAGTGATTTTGATGACGAGCG
TAATGGCTGGCCTGTTGAACAAGTCTGGAAAGAAATGCATAAACTTTTGCCATTCTCACCGGATTCAGTC
GTCACTCATGGTGATTTCTCACTTGATAACCTTATTTTTGACGAGGGGAAATTAATAGGTTGTATTGATG
TTGGACGAGTCGGAATCGCAGACCGATACCAGGATCTTGCCATCCTATGGAACTGCCTCGGTGAGTTTTC
TCCTTCATTACAGAAACGGCTTTTTCAAAAATATGGTATTGATAATCCTGATATGAATAAATTGCAGTTT
CATTTGATGCTCGATGAGTTTTTCTAATCAGAATTGGTTAATTGGTTGTAACACTGGCAGAGCATTACGC
TGACTTGACGGGACGGCGCAAGCTCATGACCAAAATCCCTTAACGTGAGTTACGCGTCGTTCCACTGAGC
GTCAGACCCCGTAGAAAAGATCAAAGGATCTTCTTGAGATCCTTTTTTTCTGCGCGTAATCTGCTGCTTG
CAAACAAAAAAACCACCGCTACCAGCGGTGGTTTGTTTGCCGGATCAAGAGCTACCAACTCTTTTTCCGA
AGGTAACTGGCTTCAGCAGAGCGCAGATACCAAATACTGTCCTTCTAGTGTAGCCGTAGTTAGGCCACCA
CTTCAAGAACTCTGTAGCACCGCCTACATACCTCGCTCTGCTAATCCTGTTACCAGTGGCTGCTGCCAGT
GGCGATAAGTCGTGTCTTACCGGGTTGGACTCAAGACGATAGTTACCGGATAAGGCGCAGCGGTCGGGCT
GAACGGGGGGTTCGTGCACACAGCCCAGCTTGGAGCGAACGACCTACACCGAACTGAGATACCTACAGCG
TGAGCATTGAGAAAGCGCCACGCTTCCCGAAGGGAGAAAGGCGGACAGGTATCCGGTAAGCGGCAGGGTC
GGAACAGGAGAGCGCACGAGGGAGCTTCCAGGGGGAAACGCCTGGTATCTTTATAGTCCTGTCGGGTTTC
GCCACCTCTGACTTGAGCGTCGATTTTTGTGATGCTCGTCAGGGGGGCGGAGCCTATGGAAAAACGCCAG
CAACGCGGCCTTTTTACGGTTCCTGGCCTTTTGCTGGCCTTTTGCTCACATGTT
Features (pLannotate 1.2.2; 11 found; start..end, strand, type, name):
    121..213     +  CDS            lacI (fragment): lac repressor; lacI; The lac repressor binds to the lac operator to inhibit transcription in E. coli. This inhibition can be relieved by adding lactose or isopropyl-β-D-thiogalactopyranoside (IPTG).
    268..295     -  terminator     rrnB T2 terminator: transcription terminator T2 from the E. coli rrnB gene
    427..470     +  terminator     rrnB T1 terminator: Escherichia coli rrnB; transcription terminator T1 from the E. coli rrnB gene
    517..553     -  CDS            lacZα (fragment): LacZα fragment of β-galactosidase; lacZ fragment
    624..748     -  protein_bind   attR2: mutant version of attR; recombination site for the Gateway® LR reaction LR Clonase™
    759..1379    +  CDS            Rab6a: RAB6A_MOUSE - Also known as Rab6. Experimental evidence at protein level: Swiss-Prot protein existence level 1. Protein transport. Regulator of membrane traffic from the Golgi apparatus towards the endoplasmic reticulum (ER). Involved in COPI-independent retrograde transport from the Golgi to the ER (By similarity). From Mus musculus (Mouse).
   1383..1403    -  protein_bind   attB3: mutant version of attB; core recombination site for the Gateway® BP reaction BP Clonase™
   1394..1479    -  protein_bind   attL1 (fragment): mutant version of attL; recombination site for the Gateway® LR reaction LR Clonase™
   1516..1534    -  promoter       T7 promoter: promoter for bacteriophage T7 RNA polymerase
   1668..2477    +  CDS            KanR: aminoglycoside phosphotransferase; aph(3')-Ia; confers resistance to kanamycin in bacteria or G418 (Geneticin®) in eukaryotes
   2624..3212    +  rep_origin     ori: high-copy-number ColE1/pMB1/pBR322/pUC origin of replication
