>Addgene plasmid #109759 | p3E-Rab41 | addgene full sequence | sequence record 224176 | Addgene NGS Result
CATAGTGACTGCATATGTTGTGTTTTACAGTATTATGTAGTCTGTTTTTTATGCAAAATCTAATTTAATA
TATTGATATTTATATCATTTTACGTTTCTCGTTCAACTTTCTTGTACAAAGTGGTGTCCACTACGACCGG
TGGCGGAGAGTTCGGCGACCCTCTGCGGAAATTTAAGCTGGTTTTCCTGGGCGAGCAAAGCGTGGGCAAA
ACTTCACTTATCACCAGGTTTATGTATGACAGCTTTGATAATACTTATCAGGCAACTATTGGTATAGACT
TTCTGTCAAAAACCATGTACCTGGAAGATCGCACGGTTCGGCTCCAGCTGTGGGACACTGCAGGGCAGGA
GCGCTTCCGCAGCCTCATTCCCAGCTACATCCGAGACTCCACTATTGCTGTGGTGGTCTATGACATCACC
AATCTTAACTCTTTCCAGCAAACCTCAAAGTGGATAGATGATGTCAGAACAGAGAGAGGAAGCGATGTTA
TTATCATGTTGGTTGGCAACAAGACAGACCTGGGTGATAAAAGGCAAGTGTCAGTAGAGGCAGCAGAGAA
AAAAGCTCGGGAACTGGGGGTGATGTACATAGAGACCAGCGCCAAAGCTGGCTATAACGTCAAACAGCTG
TTTCGTCGTGTTGCTGCTGCTTTGCCTGGAATGGATAGTACACCAGAGAAGAGCAAAGAGGACATGATCG
ACATCAAACTGGAGAAGCCTCCGGAGTTGCCCGTTACCGAAAGCAGCTGCTCGTGCTAGCAACTTTATTA
TACAAAGTTGGCATTATAAAAAAGCATTGCTTATCAATTTGTTGCAACGAACAGGTCACTATCAGTCAAA
ATAAAATCATTATTTGGAGCTCCATGGTAGCGTTAACGCGGCCGCGATATCCCCTATAGTGAGTCGTATT
ACATGGTCATAGCTGTTTCCTGGCAGCTCTGGCCCGTGTCTCAAAATCTCTGATGTTACATTGCACAAGA
TAAAAATATATCATCATGAACAATAAAACTGTCTGCTTACATAAACAGTAATACAAGGGGTGTTATGAGC
CATATTCAACGGGAAACGTCGAGGCCGCGATTAAATTCCAACATGGATGCTGATTTATATGGGTATAAAT
GGGCTCGCGATAATGTCGGGCAATCAGGTGCGACAATCTATCGCTTGTATGGGAAGCCCGATGCGCCAGA
GTTGTTTCTGAAACATGGCAAAGGTAGCGTTGCCAATGATGTTACAGATGAGATGGTCAGACTAAACTGG
CTGACGGAATTTATGCCTCTTCCGACCATCAAGCATTTTATCCGTACTCCTGATGATGCATGGTTACTCA
CCACTGCGATCCCCGGAAAAACAGCATTCCAGGTATTAGAAGAATATCCTGATTCAGGTGAAAATATTGT
TGATGCGCTGGCAGTGTTCCTGCGCCGGTTGCATTCGATTCCTGTTTGTAATTGTCCTTTTAACAGCGAT
CGCGTATTTCGTCTCGCTCAGGCGCAATCACGAATGAATAACGGTTTGGTTGATGCGAGTGATTTTGATG
ACGAGCGTAATGGCTGGCCTGTTGAACAAGTCTGGAAAGAAATGCATAAACTTTTGCCATTCTCACCGGA
TTCAGTCGTCACTCATGGTGATTTCTCACTTGATAACCTTATTTTTGACGAGGGGAAATTAATAGGTTGT
ATTGATGTTGGACGAGTCGGAATCGCAGACCGATACCAGGATCTTGCCATCCTATGGAACTGCCTCGGTG
AGTTTTCTCCTTCATTACAGAAACGGCTTTTTCAAAAATATGGTATTGATAATCCTGATATGAATAAATT
GCAGTTTCATTTGATGCTCGATGAGTTTTTCTAATCAGAATTGGTTAATTGGTTGTAACACTGGCAGAGC
ATTACGCTGACTTGACGGGACGGCGCAAGCTCATGACCAAAATCCCTTAACGTGAGTTACGCGTCGTTCC
ACTGAGCGTCAGACCCCGTAGAAAAGATCAAAGGATCTTCTTGAGATCCTTTTTTTCTGCGCGTAATCTG
CTGCTTGCAAACAAAAAAACCACCGCTACCAGCGGTGGTTTGTTTGCCGGATCAAGAGCTACCAACTCTT
TTTCCGAAGGTAACTGGCTTCAGCAGAGCGCAGATACCAAATACTGTTCTTCTAGTGTAGCCGTAGTTAG
GCCACCACTTCAAGAACTCTGTAGCACCGCCTACATACCTCGCTCTGCTAATCCTGTTACCAGTGGCTGC
TGCCAGTGGCGATAAGTCGTGTCTTACCGGGTTGGACTCAAGACGATAGTTACCGGATAAGGCGCAGCGG
TCGGGCTGAACGGGGGGTTCGTGCACACAGCCCAGCTTGGAGCGAACGACCTACACCGAACTGAGATACC
TACAGCGTGAGCTATGAGAAAGCGCCACGCTTCCCGAAGGGAGAAAGGCGGACAGGTATCCGGTAAGCGG
CAGGGTCGGAACAGGAGAGCGCACGAGGGAGCTTCCAGGGGGAAACGCCTGGTATCTTTATAGTCCTGTC
GGGTTTCGCCACCTCTGACTTGAGCGTCGATTTTTGTGATGCTCGTCAGGGGGGCGGAGCCTATGGAAAA
ACGCCAGCAACGCGGCCTTTTTACGGTTCCTGGCCTTTTGCTGGCCTTTTGCTCACATGTTCTTTCCTGC
GTTATCCCCTGATTCTGTGGATAACCGTATTACCGCCTTTGAGTGAGCTGATACCGCTCGCCGCAGCCGA
ACGACCGAGCGCAGCGAGTCAGTGAGCGAGGAAGCGGAAGAGCGCCCAATACGCAAACCGCCTCTCCCCG
CGCGTTGGCCGATTCATTAATGCAGCTGGCACGACAGGTTTCCCGACTGGAAAGCGGGCAGTGAGCGCAA
CGCAATTAATACGCGTACCGCTAGCCAGGAAGAGTTTGTAGAAACGCAAAAAGGCCATCCGTCAGGATGG
CCTTCTGCTTAGTTTGATGCCTGGCAGTTTATGGCGGGCGTCCTGCCCGCCACCCTCCGGGCCGTTGCTT
CACAACGTTCAAATCCGCTCCCGGCGGATTTGTCCTACTCAGGAGAGCGTTCACCGACAAACAACAGATA
AAACGAAAGGCCCAGTCTTCCGACTGAGCCTTTCGTTTTATTTGATGCCTGGCAGTTCCCTACTCTCGCG
TTAACGCTAGCATGGATGTTTTCCCAGTCACGACGTTGTAAAACGACGGCCAGTCTTAAGCTCGGGCCCT
GCAGCTCTAGAGCTCGAATTCTACAGGTCACTAATACCATCTAAGTAGTTGGTT
Features (pLannotate 1.2.2; 12 found; start..end, strand, type, name):
      1..125     -  protein_bind   attR2: mutant version of attR; recombination site for the Gateway® LR reaction LR Clonase™
    136..756     +  CDS            Rab6a: RAB6A_MOUSE - Also known as Rab6. Experimental evidence at protein level: Swiss-Prot protein existence level 1. Protein transport. Regulator of membrane traffic from the Golgi apparatus towards the endoplasmic reticulum (ER). Involved in COPI-independent retrograde transport from the Golgi to the ER (By similarity). From Mus musculus (Mouse).
    760..780     -  protein_bind   attB3: mutant version of attB; core recombination site for the Gateway® BP reaction BP Clonase™
    771..856     -  protein_bind   attL1 (fragment): mutant version of attL; recombination site for the Gateway® LR reaction LR Clonase™
    893..911     -  promoter       T7 promoter: promoter for bacteriophage T7 RNA polymerase
   1045..1854    +  CDS            KanR: aminoglycoside phosphotransferase; aph(3')-Ia; confers resistance to kanamycin in bacteria or G418 (Geneticin®) in eukaryotes
   2001..2589    +  rep_origin     ori: high-copy-number ColE1/pMB1/pBR322/pUC origin of replication
   2772..2864    +  CDS            lacI (fragment): lac repressor; lacI; The lac repressor binds to the lac operator to inhibit transcription in E. coli. This inhibition can be relieved by adding lactose or isopropyl-β-D-thiogalactopyranoside (IPTG).
   2919..2946    -  terminator     rrnB T2 terminator: transcription terminator T2 from the E. coli rrnB gene
   3078..3121    +  terminator     rrnB T1 terminator: Escherichia coli rrnB; transcription terminator T1 from the E. coli rrnB gene
   3168..3204    -  CDS            lacZα (fragment): LacZα fragment of β-galactosidase; lacZ fragment
   3242..3271    -  protein_bind   attP2 (fragment): mutant version of attP; recombination site for the Gateway® BP reaction BP Clonase™
