[The description below was written by a language model from this plasmid's Addgene catalogue record and pLannotate feature annotations shown in this document.]
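Description:
p3E-Rab41 is a small (about 3.3 kb) Gateway 3′ entry clone built in the pDONR P2R-P3 backbone and carrying the zebrafish (Danio rerio) rab41 coding sequence. It is a bacterial shuttle intermediate rather than a finished expression vector. It replicates in E. coli from a high-copy ColE1/pUC-type origin and is selected with kanamycin through an aph(3')-Ia resistance gene. The remaining backbone annotations are typical donor-vector remnants: rrnB T1 and T2 terminators that insulate the cloning site from read-through transcription, a T7 promoter next to the insert, and short lacI and lacZα fragments with no evident functional role.

The insert is an open reading frame of roughly 620 bp flanked by Gateway recombination sites. The automated annotation labels these as attR2 on one side and attB3/attL-type sequence on the other, which fits the attR2–attL3 arrangement expected after a BP reaction into this donor. The annotation tool names the ORF as mouse Rab6a, most likely a best-homology match to a related small GTPase, since the catalogue entry identifies the gene as zebrafish rab41. Both the depositor sequence and the repository's sequencing result are 3,274 nt and show the same features, differing only in the numbering start point.

No eukaryotic promoter, fluorescent protein or polyadenylation signal is annotated in this plasmid. The stated purpose, muscle-specific zebrafish expression of an mKate2 fusion to Rab41, would therefore be achieved after a multisite LR reaction combining this clone with a 5′ entry promoter element, a middle entry clone supplying mKate2 and a destination vector. None of these partner plasmids is described in the record. In such an assembly Rab41 would occupy the 3′ position, downstream of the tag.
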