Addgene plasmid #109759: p3E-Rab41
Purpose: Muscle specific zebrafish expression of mKate2 fused to p3E-Rab41
Depositing lab: Rob Parton. Depositing organization: University of Queensland, Institute for Molecular Bioscience. Publication: In vivo cell biological screening identifies an endocytic capture mechanism for T-tubule formation. Hall TE, Martel N, Ariotti N, Xiong Z, Lo HP, Ferguson C, Rae J, Lim YW, Parton RG. Nat Commun. 2020 Jul 24;11(1):3711. doi: 10.1038/s41467-020-17486-w. PubMed 32709891.
Backbone
  Vector backbone: pDONR p2R-p3
  Vector type: Zebrafish plasmids
Growth in bacteria
  Bacterial resistance: Kanamycin, 50 μg/mL
  Growth temperature: 37°C
  Growth strain: DH5alpha
  Copy number: High Copy
Gene/Insert
  Gene/Insert name: Rab41
  Species: D. rerio (zebrafish)
  Entrez Gene: rab41 (a.k.a. wu:fi30c11, zgc:63637)
  Cloning method: Gateway Cloning
Terms and licenses: Academic/Nonprofit Terms; Industry Terms: Not Available to Industry
How to cite: p3E-Rab41 was a gift from Rob Parton (Addgene plasmid # 109759 ; http://n2t.net/addgene:109759 ; RRID:Addgene_109759)
